>Addgene plasmid #166096 | pRR1 | depositor full sequence | sequence record 322662 | pRR1 sequence 9560 bps
GACGAAAGGGCCTCGTGATACGCCTATTTTTATAGGTTAATGTCATGATAATAATGGTTTCTTAGGACGG
ATCGCTTGCCTGTAACTTACACGCGCCTCGTATCTTTTAATGATGGAATAATTTGGGAATTTACTCTGTG
TTTATTTATTTTTATGTTTTGTATTTGGATTTTAGAAAGTAAATAAAGAAGGTAGAAGAGTTACGGAATG
AAGAAAAAAAAATAAACAAAGGTTTAAAAAATTTCAACAAAAAGCGTACTTTACATATATATTTATTAGA
CAAGAAAAGCAGATTAAATAGATATACATTCGATTAACGATAAGTAAAATGTAAAATCACAGGATTTTCG
TGTGTGGTCTTCTACACAGACAAGATGAAACAATTCGGCATTAATACCTGAGAGCAGGAAGAGCAAGATA
AAAGGTAGTATTTGTTGGCGATCCCCCTAGAGTCTTTTACATCTTCGGAAAACAAAAACTATTTTTTCTT
TAATTTCTTTTTTTACTTTCTATTTTTAATTTATATATTTATATTAAAAAATTTAAATTATAATTATTTT
TATAGCACGTGATGAAAAGGACCCAGGTGGCACTTTTCGGGGAAATGTGCGCGGAACCCCTATTTGTTTA
TTTTTCTAAATACATTCAAATATGTATCCGCTCATGAGACAATAACCCTGATAAATGCTTCAATAATATT
GAAAAAGGAAGAGTATGAGTATTCAACATTTCCGTGTCGCCCTTATTCCCTTTTTTGCGGCATTTTGCCT
TCCTGTTTTTGCTCACCCAGAAACGCTGGTGAAAGTAAAAGATGCTGAAGATCAGTTGGGTGCACGAGTG
GGTTACATCGAACTGGATCTCAACAGCGGTAAGATCCTTGAGAGTTTTCGCCCCGAAGAACGTTTTCCAA
TGATGAGCACTTTTAAAGTTCTGCTATGTGGCGCGGTATTATCCCGTATTGACGCCGGGCAAGAGCAACT
CGGTCGCCGCATACACTATTCTCAGAATGACTTGGTTGAGTACTCACCAGTCACAGAAAAGCATCTTACG
GATGGCATGACAGTAAGAGAATTATGCAGTGCTGCCATAACCATGAGTGATAACACTGCGGCCAACTTAC
TTCTGACAACGATCGGAGGACCGAAGGAGCTAACCGCTTTTTTGCACAACATGGGGGATCATGTAACTCG
CCTTGATCGTTGGGAACCGGAGCTGAATGAAGCCATACCAAACGACGAGCGTGACACCACGATGCCTGTA
GCAATGGCAACAACGTTGCGCAAACTATTAACTGGCGAACTACTTACTCTAGCTTCCCGGCAACAATTAA
TAGACTGGATGGAGGCGGATAAAGTTGCAGGACCACTTCTGCGCTCGGCCCTTCCGGCTGGCTGGTTTAT
TGCTGATAAATCTGGAGCCGGTGAGCGTGGGTCTCGCGGTATCATTGCAGCACTGGGGCCAGATGGTAAG
CCCTCCCGTATCGTAGTTATCTACACGACGGGGAGTCAGGCAACTATGGATGAACGAAATAGACAGATCG
CTGAGATAGGTGCCTCACTGATTAAGCATTGGTAACTGTCAGACCAAGTTTACTCATATATACTTTAGAT
TGATTTAAAACTTCATTTTTAATTTAAAAGGATCTAGGTGAAGATCCTTTTTGATAATCTCATGACCAAA
ATCCCTTAACGTGAGTTTTCGTTCCACTGAGCGTCAGACCCCGTAGAAAAGATCAAAGGATCTTCTTGAG
ATCCTTTTTTTCTGCGCGTAATCTGCTGCTTGCAAACAAAAAAACCACCGCTACCAGCGGTGGTTTGTTT
GCCGGATCAAGAGCTACCAACTCTTTTTCCGAAGGTAACTGGCTTCAGCAGAGCGCAGATACCAAATACT
GTCCTTCTAGTGTAGCCGTAGTTAGGCCACCACTTCAAGAACTCTGTAGCACCGCCTACATACCTCGCTC
TGCTAATCCTGTTACCAGTGGCTGCTGCCAGTGGCGATAAGTCGTGTCTTACCGGGTTGGACTCAAGACG
ATAGTTACCGGATAAGGCGCAGCGGTCGGGCTGAACGGGGGGTTCGTGCACACAGCCCAGCTTGGAGCGA
ACGACCTACACCGAACTGAGATACCTACAGCGTGAGCTATGAGAAAGCGCCACGCTTCCCGAAGGGAGAA
AGGCGGACAGGTATCCGGTAAGCGGCAGGGTCGGAACAGGAGAGCGCACGAGGGAGCTTCCAGGGGGAAA
CGCCTGGTATCTTTATAGTCCTGTCGGGTTTCGCCACCTCTGACTTGAGCGTCGATTTTTGTGATGCTCG
TCAGGGGGGCGGAGCCTATGGAAAAACGCCAGCAACGCGGCCTTTTTACGGTTCCTGGCCTTTTGCTGGC
CTTTTGCTCACATGTTCTTTCCTGCGTTATCCCCTGATTCTGTGGATAACCGTATTACCGCCTTTGAGTG
AGCTGATACCGCTCGCCGCAGCCGAACGACCGAGCGCAGCGAGTCAGTGAGCGAGGAAGCGGAAGAGCGC
CCAATACGCAAACCGCCTCTCCCCGCGCGTTGGCCGATTCATTAATGCAGCTGGCACGACAGGTTTCCCG
ACTGGAAAGCGGGCAGTGAGCGCAACGCAATTAATGTGAGTTACCTCACTCATTAGGCACCCCAGGCTTT
ACACTTTATGCTTCCGGCTCCTATGTTGTGTGGAATTGTGAGCGGATAACAATTTCACACAGGAAACAGC
TATGACCATGATTACGCCAAGCGCGCAATTAACCCTCACTAAAGGGAACAAAAGCTGGAGCTCGTGACAG
CCCTCCGAAGGAAGACTCTCCTCCGTGCGTCCTCGTCTTCACCGGTCGCGTTCCTGAAACGCAGATGTGC
CTCGCGCCGCACTGCTCCGAACAATAAAGATTCTACAATACTAGCTTTTATGGTTATGAAGAGGAAAAAT
TGGCAGTAACCTGGCCCCACAAACCTTCAAATGAACGAATCAAATTAACAACCATAGGATGATAATGCGA
TTAGTTTTTTAGCCTTATTTCTGGGGTAATTAATCAGCGAAGCGATGATTTTTGATCTATTAACGGATAT
ATAAATGCAAAAACTGCATAACCACTTTAACTAATACTTTCAACATTTTCGGTTTGTATTACTTCTTATT
CAAATGTAATAAAAGTATCAACAAAAAATTGTTAATATACCTCTATACTTTAACGTCAAGGAGAAAAAAC
CCCGGATTCTAGAACTAGTGGATCCCCCGGGAAAAAAATGGACAAGAAGTACTCCATTGGGCTCGATATC
GGCACAAACAGCGTCGGTTGGGCCGTCATTACGGACGAGTACAAGGTGCCGAGCAAAAAATTCAAAGTTC
TGGGCAATACCGATCGCCACAGCATAAAGAAGAACCTCATTGGCGCCCTCCTGTTCGACTCCGGGGAGAC
GGCCGAAGCCACGCGGCTCAAAAGAACAGCACGGCGCAGATATACCCGCAGAAAGAATCGGATCTGCTAC
CTGCAGGAGATCTTTAGTAATGAGATGGCTAAGGTGGATGACTCTTTCTTCCATAGGCTGGAGGAGTCCT
TTTTGGTGGAGGAGGATAAAAAGCACGAGCGCCACCCAATCTTTGGCAATATCGTGGACGAGGTGGCGTA
CCATGAAAAGTACCCAACCATATATCATCTGAGGAAGAAGCTTGTAGACAGTACTGATAAGGCTGACTTG
CGGTTGATCTATCTCGCGCTGGCGCATATGATCAAATTTCGGGGACACTTCCTCATCGAGGGGGACCTGA
ACCCAGACAACAGCGATGTCGACAAACTCTTTATCCAACTGGTTCAGACTTACAATCAGCTTTTCGAAGA
GAACCCGATCAACGCATCCGGAGTTGACGCCAAAGCAATCCTGAGCGCTAGGCTGTCCAAATCCCGGCGG
CTCGAAAACCTCATCGCACAGCTCCCTGGGGAGAAGAAGAACGGCCTGTTTGGTAATCTTATCGCCCTGT
CACTCGGGCTGACCCCCAACTTTAAATCTAACTTCGACCTGGCCGAAGATGCCAAGCTTCAACTGAGCAA
AGACACCTACGATGATGATCTCGACAATCTGCTGGCCCAGATCGGCGACCAGTACGCAGACCTTTTTTTG
GCGGCAAAGAACCTGTCAGACGCCATTCTGCTGAGTGATATTCTGCGAGTGAACACGGAGATCACCAAAG
CTCCGCTGAGCGCTAGTATGATCAAGCGCTATGATGAGCACCACCAAGACTTGACTTTGCTGAAGGCCCT
TGTCAGACAGCAACTGCCTGAGAAGTACAAGGAAATTTTCTTCGATCAGTCTAAAAATGGCTACGCCGGA
TACATTGACGGCGGAGCAAGCCAGGAGGAATTTTACAAATTTATTAAGCCCATCTTGGAAAAAATGGACG
GCACCGAGGAGCTGCTGGTAAAGCTTAACAGAGAAGATCTGTTGCGCAAACAGCGCACTTTCGACAATGG
AAGCATCCCCCACCAGATTCACCTGGGCGAACTGCACGCTATCCTCAGGCGGCAAGAGGATTTCTACCCC
TTTTTGAAAGATAACAGGGAAAAGATTGAGAAAATCCTCACATTTCGGATACCCTACTATGTAGGCCCCC
TCGCCCGGGGAAATTCCAGATTCGCGTGGATGACTCGCAAATCAGAAGAGACCATCACTCCCTGGAACTT
CGAGGAAGTCGTGGATAAGGGGGCCTCTGCCCAGTCCTTCATCGAAAGGATGACTAACTTTGATAAAAAT
CTGCCTAACGAAAAGGTGCTTCCTAAACACTCTCTGCTGTACGAGTACTTCACAGTTTATAACGAGCTCA
CCAAGGTCAAATACGTCACAGAAGGGATGAGAAAGCCAGCATTCCTGTCTGGAGAGCAGAAGAAAGCTAT
CGTGGACCTCCTCTTCAAGACGAACCGGAAAGTTACCGTGAAACAGCTCAAAGAAGACTATTTCAAAAAG
ATTGAATGTTTCGACTCTGTTGAAATCAGCGGAGTGGAGGATCGCTTCAACGCATCCCTGGGAACGTATC
ACGATCTCCTGAAAATCATTAAAGACAAGGACTTCCTGGACAATGAGGAGAACGAGGACATTCTTGAGGA
CATTGTCCTCACCCTTACGTTGTTTGAAGATAGGGAGATGATTGAAGAACGCTTGAAAACTTACGCTCAT
CTCTTCGACGACAAAGTCATGAAACAGCTCAAGAGGCGCCGATATACAGGATGGGGGCGGCTGTCAAGAA
AACTGATCAATGGGATCCGAGACAAGCAGAGTGGAAAGACAATCCTGGATTTTCTTAAGTCCGATGGATT
TGCCAACCGGAACTTCATGCAGTTGATCCATGATGACTCTCTCACCTTTAAGGAGGACATCCAGAAAGCA
CAAGTTTCTGGCCAGGGGGACAGTCTTCACGAGCACATCGCTAATCTTGCAGGTAGCCCAGCTATCAAAA
AGGGAATACTGCAGACCGTTAAGGTCGTGGATGAACTCGTCAAAGTAATGGGAAGGCATAAGCCCGAGAA
TATCGTTATCGAGATGGCCCGAGAGAACCAAACTACCCAGAAGGGACAGAAGAACAGTAGGGAAAGGATG
AAGAGGATTGAAGAGGGTATAAAAGAACTGGGGTCCCAAATCCTTAAGGAACACCCAGTTGAAAACACCC
AGCTTCAGAATGAGAAGCTCTACCTGTACTACCTGCAGAACGGCAGGGACATGTACGTGGATCAGGAACT
GGACATCAATCGGCTCTCCGACTACGACGTGGATCATATCGTGCCCCAGTCTTTTCTCAAAGATGATTCT
ATTGATAATAAAGTGTTGACAAGATCCGATAAAAATAGAGGGAAGAGTGATAACGTCCCCTCAGAAGAAG
TTGTCAAGAAAATGAAAAATTATTGGCGGCAGCTGCTGAACGCCAAACTGATCACACAACGGAAGTTCGA
TAATCTGACTAAGGCTGAACGAGGTGGCCTGTCTGAGTTGGATAAAGCCGGCTTCATCAAAAGGCAGCTT
GTTGAGACACGCCAGATCACCAAGCACGTGGCCCAAATTCTCGATTCACGCATGAACACCAAGTACGATG
AAAATGACAAACTGATTCGAGAGGTGAAAGTTATTACTCTGAAGTCTAAGCTGGTCTCAGATTTCAGAAA
GGACTTTCAGTTTTATAAGGTGAGAGAGATCAACAATTACCACCATGCGCATGATGCCTACCTGAATGCA
GTGGTAGGCACTGCACTTATCAAAAAATATCCCAAGCTTGAATCTGAATTTGTTTACGGAGACTATAAAG
TGTACGATGTTAGGAAAATGATCGCAAAGTCTGAGCAGGAAATAGGCAAGGCCACCGCTAAGTACTTCTT
TTACAGCAATATTATGAATTTTTTCAAGACCGAGATTACACTGGCCAATGGAGAGATTCGGAAGCGACCA
CTTATCGAAACAAACGGAGAAACAGGAGAAATCGTGTGGGACAAGGGTAGGGATTTCGCGACAGTCCGGA
AGGTCCTGTCCATGCCGCAGGTGAACATCGTTAAAAAGACCGAAGTACAGACCGGAGGCTTCTCCAAGGA
AAGTATCCTCCCGAAAAGGAACAGCGACAAGCTGATCGCACGCAAAAAAGATTGGGACCCCAAGAAATAC
GGCGGATTCGATTCTCCTACAGTCGCTTACAGTGTACTGGTTGTGGCCAAAGTGGAGAAAGGGAAGTCTA
AAAAACTCAAAAGCGTCAAGGAACTGCTGGGCATCACAATCATGGAGCGATCAAGCTTCGAAAAAAACCC
CATCGACTTTCTCGAGGCGAAAGGATATAAAGAGGTCAAAAAAGACCTCATCATTAAGCTTCCCAAGTAC
TCTCTCTTTGAGCTTGAAAACGGCCGGAAACGAATGCTCGCTAGTGCGGGCGAGCTGCAGAAAGGTAACG
AGCTGGCACTGCCCTCTAAATACGTTAATTTCTTGTATCTGGCCAGCCACTATGAAAAGCTCAAAGGGTC
TCCCGAAGATAATGAGCAGAAGCAGCTGTTCGTGGAACAACACAAACACTACCTTGATGAGATCATCGAG
CAAATAAGCGAATTCTCCAAAAGAGTGATCCTCGCCGACGCTAACCTCGATAAGGTGCTTTCTGCTTACA
ATAAGCACAGGGATAAGCCCATCAGGGAGCAGGCAGAAAACATTATCCACTTGTTTACTCTGACCAACTT
GGGCGCGCCTGCAGCCTTCAAGTACTTCGACACCACCATAGACAGAAAGCGGTACACCTCTACAAAGGAG
GTCCTGGACGCCACACTGATTCATCAGTCAATTACGGGGCTCTATGAAACAAGAATCGACCTCTCTCAGC
TCGGTGGAGACAGCAGGGCTGACCCCAAGAAGAAGAGGAAGGTGTGATCTCTTCTCGAGTCATGTAATTA
GTTATGTCACGCTTACATTCACGCCCTCCCCCCACATCCGCTCTAACCGAAAAGGAAGGAGTTAGACAAC
CTGAAGTCTAGGTCCCTATTTATTTTTTTATAGTTATGTTAGTATTAAGAACGTTATTTATATTTCAAAT
TTTTCTTTTTTTTCTGTACAGACGCGTGTACGCATGTAACATTATACTGAAAACCTTGCTTGAGAAGGTT
TTGGGACGCTCGAAGGCTTTAATTTGCGGCCGGTACCCAATTCGCCCTATAGTGAGTCGTATTACGCGCG
CTCACTGGCCGTCGTTTTACAACGTCGTGACTGGGAAAACCCTGGCGTTACCCAACTTAATCGCCTTGCA
GCACATCCCCCTTTCGCCAGCTGGCGTAATAGCGAAGAGGCCCGCACCGATCGCCCTTCCCAACAGTTGC
GCAGCCTGAATGGCGAATGGCGCG
[124 nt withheld, positions 7865-7988]
C
[91 nt withheld, positions 7990-8080]
A
[49 nt withheld, positions 8082-8130]
CCTTTGACGTTGGAGTCCACGTTCTTT
[37 nt withheld, positions 8158-8194]
ACCCTATCTCGGTCTATTCTTTTGATTTATAAGGGATTTTGCCGATTTCGGCCTATTGGTTAAAAAATGA
GCTGATTTAACAAAAATTTAACGCGAATTTTAACAAAATATTAACGTTTACAATTTCCTGATGCGGTATT
TTCTCCTTACGCATCTGTGCGGTATTTCACACCGCATAGGCAAGTGCACAAACAATACTTAAATAAATAC
TACTCAGTAATAACCTATTTCTTAGCATTTTTGACGAAATTTGCTATTTTGTTAGAGTCTTTTACACCAT
TTGTCTCCACACCTCCGCTTACATCAACACCAATAACGCCATTTAATCTAAGCGCATCACCAACATTTTC
TGGCGTCAGTCCACCAGCTAACATAAAATGTAAGCTTTCGGGGCTCTCTTGCCTTCCAACCCAGTCAGAA
ATCGAGTTCCAATCCAAAAGTTCACCTGTCCCACCTGCTTCTGAATCAAACAAGGGAATAAACGAATGAG
GTTTCTGTGAAGCTGCACTGAGTAGTATGTTGCAGTCTTTTGGAAATACGAGTCTTTTAATAACTGGCAA
ACCGAGGAACTCTTGGTATTCTTGCCACGACTCATCTCCATGCAGTTGGACGATATCAATGCCGTAATCA
TTGACCAGAGCCAAAACATCCTCCTTAGGTTGATTACGAAACACGCCAACCAAGTATTTCGGAGTGCCTG
AACTATTTTTATATGCTTTTACAAGACTTGAAATTTTCCTTGCAATAACCGGGTCAATTGTTCTCTTTCT
ATTGGGCACACATATAATACCCAGCAAGTCAGCATCGGAATCTAGAGCACATTCTGCGGCCTCTGTGCTC
TGCAAGCCGCAAACTTTCACCAATGGACCAGAACTACCTGTGAAATTAATAACAGACATACTCCAAGCTG
CCTTTGTGTGCTTAATCACGTATACTCACGTGCTCAATAGTCACCAATGCCCTCCCTCTTGGCCCTCTCC
TTTTCTTTTTTCGACCGAATTAATTCTTAATCGGCAAAAAAAGAAAAGCTCCGGATCAAGATTGTACGTA
AGGTGACAAGCTATTTTTCAATAAAGAATATCTTCCACTACTGCCATCTGGCGTCATAACTGCAAAGTAC
ACATATATTACGATGCTGTCTATTAAATGCTTCCTATATTATATATATAGTAATGTCGTTTATGGTGCAC
TCTCAGTACAATCTGCTCTGATGCCGCATAGTTAAGCCAGCCCCGACACCCGCCAACACCCGCTGACGCG
CCCTGACGGGCTTGTCTGCTCCCGGCATCCGCTTACAGACAAGCTGTGACCGTCTCCGGGAGCTGCATGT
GTCAGAGGTTTTCACCGTCATCACCGAAACGCGCGA
Features (pLannotate 1.2.2; 21 found; start..end, strand, type, name):
     70..573     -  misc_feature   CEN/ARS: S. cerevisiae CEN6 centromere fused to an autonomously replicating sequence
    610..714     +  promoter       AmpR promoter: bla
    715..1575    +  CDS            AmpR: β-lactamase; bla; confers resistance to ampicillin, carbenicillin, and related antibiotics
   1746..2334    +  rep_origin     ori: high-copy-number ColE1/pMB1/pBR322/pUC origin of replication
   2517..2609    +  CDS            lacI (fragment): lac repressor; lacI; The lac repressor binds to the lac operator to inhibit transcription in E. coli. This inhibition can be relieved by adding lactose or isopropyl-β-D-thiogalactopyranoside (IPTG).
   2622..2643    +  protein_bind   CAP binding site: CAP binding activates transcription in the presence of cAMP. E. coli catabolite activator protein
   2658..2688    +  promoter       lac promoter: promoter for the E. coli lac operon
   2696..2712    +  protein_bind   lac operator: The lac repressor binds to the lac operator to inhibit transcription in E. coli. This inhibition can be relieved by adding lactose or isopropyl-β-D-thiogalactopyranoside (IPTG). lac repressor encoded by lacI
   2757..2775    +  promoter       T3 promoter: promoter for bacteriophage T3 RNA polymerase
   2794..3213    +  promoter       GAL1 promoter: S. cerevisiae GAL1; inducible promoter, regulated by Gal4
   3228..3251    +  misc_feature   MCS (fragment): pBluescript multiple cloning site
   3258..7361    +  CDS            cas9: CAS9_STRP1 - Also known as csn1 From Streptococcus pyogenes serotype M1.
   7410..7657    +  terminator     CYC1 terminator: S. cerevisiae CYC1; transcription terminator for CYC1
   7676..7694    -  promoter       T7 promoter: promoter for bacteriophage T7 RNA polymerase
   7702..7857    +  CDS            lacZα (fragment): LacZα fragment of β-galactosidase; lacZ fragment
   7865..8320    +  rep_origin     f1 ori (sequence partly withheld): f1 bacteriophage origin of replication; arrow indicates direction of (+) strand synthesis
   8321..8372    -  misc_feature   bom (fragment): basis of mobility region from pBR322
   8419..9093    -  CDS            TRP1: phosphoribosylanthranilate isomerase, required for tryptophan biosynthesis; S. cerevisiae TRP1; yeast auxotrophic marker
   9094..9374    -  promoter       TRP1 promoter: S. cerevisiae TRP1
   9375..9424    -  misc_feature   bom (fragment): basis of mobility region from pBR322
   9526..1       -  CDS            rop (fragment) (across the origin): Rop protein, which maintains plasmids at low copy number; rop
