>Addgene plasmid #166096 | pRR1 | addgene full sequence | sequence record 330354 | Addgene NGS Result
TACCTACAGCGTGAGCTATGAGAAAGCGCCACGCTTCCCGAAGGGAGAAAGGCGGACAGGTATCCGGTAA
GCGGCAGGGTCGGAACAGGAGAGCGCACGAGGGAGCTTCCAGGGGGAAACGCCTGGTATCTTTATAGTCC
TGTCGGGTTTCGCCACCTCTGACTTGAGCGTCGATTTTTGTGATGCTCGTCAGGGGGGCGGAGCCTATGG
AAAAACGCCAGCAACGCGGCCTTTTTACGGTTCCTGGCCTTTTGCTGGCCTTTTGCTCACATGTTCTTTC
CTGCGTTATCCCCTGATTCTGTGGATAACCGTATTACCGCCTTTGAGTGAGCTGATACCGCTCGCCGCAG
CCGAACGACCGAGCGCAGCGAGTCAGTGAGCGAGGAAGCGGAAGAGCGCCCAATACGCAAACCGCCTCTC
CCCGCGCGTTGGCCGATTCATTAATGCAGCTGGCACGACAGGTTTCCCGACTGGAAAGCGGGCAGTGAGC
GCAACGCAATTAATGTGAGTTAGCTCACTCATTAGGCACCCCAGGCTTTACACTTTATGCTTCCGGCTCG
TATGTTGTGTGGAATTGTGAGCGGATAACAATTTCACACAGGAAACAGCTATGACCATGATTACGCCAAG
CGCGCAATTAACCCTCACTAAAGGGAACAAAAGCTGGAGCTCGTGACAGCCCTCCGAAGGAAGACTCTCC
TCCGTGCGTCCTCGTCTTCACCGGTCGCGTTCCTGAAACGCAGATGTGCCTCGCGCCGCACTGCTCCGAA
CAATAAAGATTCTACAATACTAGCTTTTATGGTTATGAAGAGGAAAAATTGGCAGTAACCTGGCCCCACA
AACCTTCAAATGAACGAATCAAATTAACAACCATAGGATGATAATGCGATTAGTTTTTTAGCCTTATTTC
TGGGGTAATTAATCAGCGAAGCGATGATTTTTGATCTATTAACGGATATATAAATGCAAAAACTGCATAA
CCACTTTAACTAATACTTTCAACATTTTCGGTTTGTATTACTTCTTATTCAAATGTAATAAAAGTATCAA
CAAAAAATTGTTAATATACCTCTATACTTTAACGTCAAGGAGAAAAAACCCCGGATTCTAGAACTAGTGG
ATCCCCCGGGAAAAAAATGGACAAGAAGTACTCCATTGGGCTCGATATCGGCACAAACAGCGTCGGTTGG
GCCGTCATTACGGACGAGTACAAGGTGCCGAGCAAAAAATTCAAAGTTCTGGGCAATACCGATCGCCACA
GCATAAAGAAGAACCTCATTGGCGCCCTCCTGTTCGACTCCGGGGAGACGGCCGAAGCCACGCGGCTCAA
AAGAACAGCACGGCGCAGATATACCCGCAGAAAGAATCGGATCTGCTACCTGCAGGAGATCTTTAGTAAT
GAGATGGCTAAGGTGGATGACTCTTTCTTCCATAGGCTGGAGGAGTCCTTTTTGGTGGAGGAGGATAAAA
AGCACGAGCGCCACCCAATCTTTGGCAATATCGTGGACGAGGTGGCGTACCATGAAAAGTACCCAACCAT
ATATCATCTGAGGAAGAAGCTTGTAGACAGTACTGATAAGGCTGACTTGCGGTTGATCTATCTCGCGCTG
GCGCATATGATCAAATTTCGGGGACACTTCCTCATCGAGGGGGACCTGAACCCAGACAACAGCGATGTCG
ACAAACTCTTTATCCAACTGGTTCAGACTTACAATCAGCTTTTCGAAGAGAACCCGATCAACGCATCCGG
AGTTGACGCCAAAGCAATCCTGAGCGCTAGGCTGTCCAAATCCCGGCGGCTCGAAAACCTCATCGCACAG
CTCCCTGGGGAGAAGAAGAACGGCCTGTTTGGTAATCTTATCGCCCTGTCACTCGGGCTGACCCCCAACT
TTAAATCTAACTTCGACCTGGCCGAAGATGCCAAGCTTCAACTGAGCAAAGACACCTACGATGATGATCT
CGACAATCTGCTGGCCCAGATCGGCGACCAGTACGCAGACCTTTTTTTGGCGGCAAAGAACCTGTCAGAC
GCCATTCTGCTGAGTGATATTCTGCGAGTGAACACGGAGATCACCAAAGCTCCGCTGAGCGCTAGTATGA
TCAAGCGCTATGATGAGCACCACCAAGACTTGACTTTGCTGAAGGCCCTTGTCAGACAGCAACTGCCTGA
GAAGTACAAGGAAATTTTCTTCGATCAGTCTAAAAATGGCTACGCCGGATACATTGACGGCGGAGCAAGC
CAGGAGGAATTTTACAAATTTATTAAGCCCATCTTGGAAAAAATGGACGGCACCGAGGAGCTGCTGGTAA
AGCTTAACAGAGAAGATCTGTTGCGCAAACAGCGCACTTTCGACAATGGAAGCATCCCCCACCAGATTCA
CCTGGGCGAACTGCACGCTATCCTCAGGCGGCAAGAGGATTTCTACCCCTTTTTGAAAGATAACAGGGAA
AAGATTGAGAAAATCCTCACATTTCGGATACCCTACTATGTAGGCCCCCTCGCCCGGGGAAATTCCAGAT
TCGCGTGGATGACTCGCAAATCAGAAGAGACCATCACTCCCTGGAACTTCGAGGAAGTCGTGGATAAGGG
GGCCTCTGCCCAGTCCTTCATCGAAAGGATGACTAACTTTGATAAAAATCTGCCTAACGAAAAGGTGCTT
CCTAAACACTCTCTGCTGTACGAGTACTTCACAGTTTATAACGAGCTCACCAAGGTCAAATACGTCACAG
AAGGGATGAGAAAGCCAGCATTCCTGTCTGGAGAGCAGAAGAAAGCTATCGTGGACCTCCTCTTCAAGAC
GAACCGGAAAGTTACCGTGAAACAGCTCAAAGAAGACTATTTCAAAAAGATTGAATGTTTCGACTCTGTT
GAAATCAGCGGAGTGGAGGATCGCTTCAACGCATCCCTGGGAACGTATCACGATCTCCTGAAAATCATTA
AAGACAAGGACTTCCTGGACAATGAGGAGAACGAGGACATTCTTGAGGACATTGTCCTCACCCTTACGTT
GTTTGAAGATAGGGAGATGATTGAAGAACGCTTGAAAACTTACGCTCATCTCTTCGACGACAAAGTCATG
AAACAGCTCAAGAGGCGCCGATATACAGGATGGGGGCGGCTGTCAAGAAAACTGATCAATGGGATCCGAG
ACAAGCAGAGTGGAAAGACAATCCTGGATTTTCTTAAGTCCGATGGATTTGCCAACCGGAACTTCATGCA
GTTGATCCATGATGACTCTCTCACCTTTAAGGAGGACATCCAGAAAGCACAAGTTTCTGGCCAGGGGGAC
AGTCTTCACGAGCACATCGCTAATCTTGCAGGTAGCCCAGCTATCAAAAAGGGAATACTGCAGACCGTTA
AGGTCGTGGATGAACTCGTCAAAGTAATGGGAAGGCATAAGCCCGAGAATATCGTTATCGAGATGGCCCG
AGAGAACCAAACTACCCAGAAGGGACAGAAGAACAGTAGGGAAAGGATGAAGAGGATTGAAGAGGGTATA
AAAGAACTGGGGTCCCAAATCCTTAAGGAACACCCAGTTGAAAACACCCAGCTTCAGAATGAGAAGCTCT
ACCTGTACTACCTGCAGAACGGCAGGGACATGTACGTGGATCAGGAACTGGACATCAATCGGCTCTCCGA
CTACGACGTGGATCATATCGTGCCCCAGTCTTTTCTCAAAGATGATTCTATTGATAATAAAGTGTTGACA
AGATCCGATAAAAATAGAGGGAAGAGTGATAACGTCCCCTCAGAAGAAGTTGTCAAGAAAATGAAAAATT
ATTGGCGGCAGCTGCTGAACGCCAAACTGATCACACAACGGAAGTTCGATAATCTGACTAAGGCTGAACG
AGGTGGCCTGTCTGAGTTGGATAAAGCCGGCTTCATCAAAAGGCAGCTTGTTGAGACACGCCAGATCACC
AAGCACGTGGCCCAAATTCTCGATTCACGCATGAACACCAAGTACGATGAAAATGACAAACTGATTCGAG
AGGTGAAAGTTATTACTCTGAAGTCTAAGCTGGTCTCAGATTTCAGAAAGGACTTTCAGTTTTATAAGGT
GAGAGAGATCAACAATTACCACCATGCGCATGATGCCTACCTGAATGCAGTGGTAGGCACTGCACTTATC
AAAAAATATCCCAAGCTTGAATCTGAATTTGTTTACGGAGACTATAAAGTGTACGATGTTAGGAAAATGA
TCGCAAAGTCTGAGCAGGAAATAGGCAAGGCCACCGCTAAGTACTTCTTTTACAGCAATATTATGAATTT
TTTCAAGACCGAGATTACACTGGCCAATGGAGAGATTCGGAAGCGACCACTTATCGAAACAAACGGAGAA
ACAGGAGAAATCGTGTGGGACAAGGGTAGGGATTTCGCGACAGTCCGGAAGGTCCTGTCCATGCCGCAGG
TGAACATCGTTAAAAAGACCGAAGTACAGACCGGAGGCTTCTCCAAGGAAAGTATCCTCCCGAAAAGGAA
CAGCGACAAGCTGATCGCACGCAAAAAAGATTGGGACCCCAAGAAATACGGCGGATTCGATTCTCCTACA
GTCGCTTACAGTGTACTGGTTGTGGCCAAAGTGGAGAAAGGGAAGTCTAAAAAACTCAAAAGCGTCAAGG
AACTGCTGGGCATCACAATCATGGAGCGATCAAGCTTCGAAAAAAACCCCATCGACTTTCTCGAGGCGAA
AGGATATAAAGAGGTCAAAAAAGACCTCATCATTAAGCTTCCCAAGTACTCTCTCTTTGAGCTTGAAAAC
GGCCGGAAACGAATGCTCGCTAGTGCGGGCGAGCTGCAGAAAGGTAACGAGCTGGCACTGCCCTCTAAAT
ACGTTAATTTCTTGTATCTGGCCAGCCACTATGAAAAGCTCAAAGGGTCTCCCGAAGATAATGAGCAGAA
GCAGCTGTTCGTGGAACAACACAAACACTACCTTGATGAGATCATCGAGCAAATAAGCGAATTCTCCAAA
AGAGTGATCCTCGCCGACGCTAACCTCGATAAGGTGCTTTCTGCTTACAATAAGCACAGGGATAAGCCCA
TCAGGGAGCAGGCAGAAAACATTATCCACTTGTTTACTCTGACCAACTTGGGCGCGCCTGCAGCCTTCAA
GTACTTCGACACCACCATAGACAGAAAGCGGTACACCTCTACAAAGGAGGTCCTGGACGCCACACTGATT
CATCAGTCAATTACGGGGCTCTATGAAACAAGAATCGACCTCTCTCAGCTCGGTGGAGACAGCAGGGCTG
ACCCCAAGAAGAAGAGGAAGGTGTGATCTCTTCTCGAGTCATGTAATTAGTTATGTCACGCTTACATTCA
CGCCCTCCCCCCACATCCGCTCTAACCGAAAAGGAAGGAGTTAGACAACCTGAAGTCTAGGTCCCTATTT
ATTTTTTTATAGTTATGTTAGTATTAAGAACGTTATTTATATTTCAAATTTTTCTTTTTTTTCTGTACAG
ACGCGTGTACGCATGTAACATTATACTGAAAACCTTGCTTGAGAAGGTTTTGGGACGCTCGAAGGCTTTA
ATTTGCGGCCGGTACCCAATTCGCCCTATAGTGAGTCGTATTACGCGCGCTCACTGGCCGTCGTTTTACA
ACGTCGTGACTGGGAAAACCCTGGCGTTACCCAACTTAATCGCCTTGCAGCACATCCCCCTTTCGCCAGC
TGGCGTAATAGCGAAGAGGCCCGCACCGATCGCCCTTCCCAACAGTTGCGCAGCCTGAATGGCGAATGG
[124 nt withheld, positions 5740-5863]
C
[91 nt withheld, positions 5865-5955]
A
[49 nt withheld, positions 5957-6005]
CCTTTGACGTTGGAGTCCACGTTCTTT
[37 nt withheld, positions 6033-6069]
ACCCTATCTCGGTCTATTCTTTTGATTTATAAGGGATTTTGCCGATTTCGGCCTATTGGTTAAAAAATGA
GCTGATTTAACAAAAATTTAACGCGAATTTTAACAAAATATTAACGCTTACAATTTCCTGATGCGGTATT
TTCTCCTTACGCATCTGTGCGGTATTTCACACCGCATAGATCGGCAAGTGCACAAACAATACTTAAATAA
ATACTACTCAGTAATAACCTATTTCTTAGCATTTTTGACGAAATTTGCTATTTTGTTAGAGTCTTTTACA
CCATTTGTCTCCACACCTCCGCTTACATCAACACCAATAACGCCATTTAATCTAAGCGCATCACCAACAT
TTTCTGGCGTCAGTCCACCAGCTAACATAAAATGTAAGCTTTCGGGGCTCTCTTGCCTTCCAACCCAGTC
AGAAATCGAGTTCCAATCCAAAAGTTCACCTGTCCCACCTGCTTCTGAATCAAACAAGGGAATAAACGAA
TGAGGTTTCTGTGAAGCTGCACTGAGTAGTATGTTGCAGTCTTTTGGAAATACGAGTCTTTTAATAACTG
GCAAACCGAGGAACTCTTGGTATTCTTGCCACGACTCATCTCCATGCAGTTGGACGATATCAATGCCGTA
ATCATTGACCAGAGCCAAAACATCCTCCTTAGGTTGATTACGAAACACGCCAACCAAGTATTTCGGAGTG
CCTGAACTATTTTTATATGCTTTTACAAGACTTGAAATTTTCCTTGCAATAACCGGGTCAATTGTTCTCT
TTCTATTGGGCACACATATAATACCCAGCAAGTCAGCATCGGAATCTAGAGCACATTCTGCGGCCTCTGT
GCTCTGCAAGCCGCAAACTTTCACCAATGGACCAGAACTACCTGTGAAATTAATAACAGACATACTCCAA
GCTGCCTTTGTGTGCTTAATCACGTATACTCACGTGCTCAATAGTCACCAATGCCCTCCCTCTTGGCCCT
CTCCTTTTCTTTTTTCGACCGAATTAATTCTTAATCGGCAAAAAAAGAAAAGCTCCGGATCAAGATTGTA
CGTAAGGTGACAAGCTATTTTTCAATAAAGAATATCTTCCACTACTGCCATCTGGCGTCATAACTGCAAA
GTACACATATATTACGATGCTGTTCTATTAAATGCTTCCTATATTATATATATAGTAATGTCGTGATCTA
TGGTGCACTCTCAGTACAATCTGCTCTGATGCCGCATAGTTAAGCCAGCCCCGACACCCGCCAACACCCG
CTGACGCGCCCTGACGGGCTTGTCTGCTCCCGGCATCCGCTTACAGACAAGCTGTGACCGTCTCCGGGAG
CTGCATGTGTCAGAGGTTTTCACCGTCATCACCGAAACGCGCGAGACGAAAGGGCCTCGTGATACGCCTA
TTTTTATAGGTTAATGTCATGATAATAATGGTTTCTTAGACGGATCGCTTGCCTGTAACTTACACGCGCC
TCGTATCTTTTAATGATGGAATAATTTGGGAATTTACTCTGTGTTTATTTATTTTTATGTTTTGTATTTG
GATTTTAGAAAGTAAATAAAGAAGGTAGAAGAGTTACGGAATGAAGAAAAAAAAATAAACAAAGGTTTAA
AAAATTTCAACAAAAAGCGTACTTTACATATATATTTATTAGACAAGAAAAGCAGATTAAATAGATATAC
ATTCGATTAACGATAAGTAAAATGTAAAATCACAGGATTTTCGTGTGTGGTCTTCTACACAGACAAGATG
AAACAATTCGGCATTAATACCTGAGAGCAGGAAGAGCAAGATAAAAGGTAGTATTTGTTGGCGATCCCCC
TAGAGTCTTTTACATCTTCGGAAAACAAAAACTATTTTTTCTTTAATTTCTTTTTTTACTTTCTATTTTT
AATTTATATATTTATATTAAAAAATTTAAATTATAATTATTTTTATAGCACGTGATGAAAAGGACCCAGG
TGGCACTTTTCGGGGAAATGTGCGCGGAACCCCTATTTGTTTATTTTTCTAAATACATTCAAATATGTAT
CCGCTCATGAGACAATAACCCTGATAAATGCTTCAATAATATTGAAAAAGGAAGAGTATGAGTATTCAAC
ATTTCCGTGTCGCCCTTATTCCCTTTTTTGCGGCATTTTGCCTTCCTGTTTTTGCTCACCCAGAAACGCT
GGTGAAAGTAAAAGATGCTGAAGATCAGTTGGGTGCACGAGTGGGTTACATCGAACTGGATCTCAACAGC
GGTAAGATCCTTGAGAGTTTTCGCCCCGAAGAACGTTTTCCAATGATGAGCACTTTTAAAGTTCTGCTAT
GTGGCGCGGTATTATCCCGTATTGACGCCGGGCAAGAGCAACTCGGTCGCCGCATACACTATTCTCAGAA
TGACTTGGTTGAGTACTCACCAGTCACAGAAAAGCATCTTACGGATGGCATGACAGTAAGAGAATTATGC
AGTGCTGCCATAACCATGAGTGATAACACTGCGGCCAACTTACTTCTGACAACGATCGGAGGACCGAAGG
AGCTAACCGCTTTTTTGCACAACATGGGGGATCATGTAACTCGCCTTGATCGTTGGGAACCGGAGCTGAA
TGAAGCCATACCAAACGACGAGCGTGACACCACGATGCCTGTAGCAATGGCAACAACGTTGCGCAAACTA
TTAACTGGCGAACTACTTACTCTAGCTTCCCGGCAACAATTAATAGACTGGATGGAGGCGGATAAAGTTG
CAGGACCACTTCTGCGCTCGGCCCTTCCGGCTGGCTGGTTTATTGCTGATAAATCTGGAGCCGGTGAGCG
TGGGTCTCGCGGTATCATTGCAGCACTGGGGCCAGATGGTAAGCCCTCCCGTATCGTAGTTATCTACACG
ACGGGGAGTCAGGCAACTATGGATGAACGAAATAGACAGATCGCTGAGATAGGTGCCTCACTGATTAAGC
ATTGGTAACTGTCAGACCAAGTTTACTCATATATACTTTAGATTGATTTAAAACTTCATTTTTAATTTAA
AAGGATCTAGGTGAAGATCCTTTTTGATAATCTCATGACCAAAATCCCTTAACGTGAGTTTTCGTTCCAC
TGAGCGTCAGACCCCGTAGAAAAGATCAAAGGATCTTCTTGAGATCCTTTTTTTCTGCGCGTAATCTGCT
GCTTGCAAACAAAAAAACCACCGCTACCAGCGGTGGTTTGTTTGCCGGATCAAGAGCTACCAACTCTTTT
TCCGAAGGTAACTGGCTTCAGCAGAGCGCAGATACCAAATACTGTTCTTCTAGTGTAGCCGTAGTTAGGC
CACCACTTCAAGAACTCTGTAGCACCGCCTACATACCTCGCTCTGCTAATCCTGTTACCAGTGGCTGCTG
CCAGTGGCGATAAGTCGTGTCTTACCGGGTTGGACTCAAGACGATAGTTACCGGATAAGGCGCAGCGGTC
GGGCTGAACGGGGGGTTCGTGCACACAGCCCAGCTTGGAGCGAACGACCTACACCGAACTGAGA
Features (pLannotate 1.2.2; 21 found; start..end, strand, type, name):
    396..488     +  CDS            lacI (fragment): lac repressor; lacI; The lac repressor binds to the lac operator to inhibit transcription in E. coli. This inhibition can be relieved by adding lactose or isopropyl-β-D-thiogalactopyranoside (IPTG).
    501..522     +  protein_bind   CAP binding site: CAP binding activates transcription in the presence of cAMP. E. coli catabolite activator protein
    537..567     +  promoter       lac promoter: promoter for the E. coli lac operon
    575..591     +  protein_bind   lac operator: The lac repressor binds to the lac operator to inhibit transcription in E. coli. This inhibition can be relieved by adding lactose or isopropyl-β-D-thiogalactopyranoside (IPTG). lac repressor encoded by lacI
    636..654     +  promoter       T3 promoter: promoter for bacteriophage T3 RNA polymerase
    673..1092    +  promoter       GAL1 promoter: S. cerevisiae GAL1; inducible promoter, regulated by Gal4
   1107..1130    +  misc_feature   MCS (fragment): pBluescript multiple cloning site
   1137..5240    +  CDS            cas9: CAS9_STRP1 - Also known as csn1 From Streptococcus pyogenes serotype M1.
   5289..5536    +  terminator     CYC1 terminator: S. cerevisiae CYC1; transcription terminator for CYC1
   5555..5573    -  promoter       T7 promoter: promoter for bacteriophage T7 RNA polymerase
   5581..5736    +  CDS            lacZα (fragment): LacZα fragment of β-galactosidase; lacZ fragment
   5740..6168    +  rep_origin     f1 ori (sequence partly withheld): f1 bacteriophage origin of replication; arrow indicates direction of (+) strand synthesis
   6196..6247    -  misc_feature   bom (fragment): basis of mobility region from pBR322
   6298..6972    -  CDS            TRP1: phosphoribosylanthranilate isomerase, required for tryptophan biosynthesis; S. cerevisiae TRP1; yeast auxotrophic marker
   6973..7120    -  promoter       TRP1 promoter: S. cerevisiae TRP1
   7258..7307    -  misc_feature   bom (fragment): basis of mobility region from pBR322
   7409..7444    -  CDS            rop (fragment): Rop protein, which maintains plasmids at low copy number; rop
   7512..8015    -  misc_feature   CEN/ARS: S. cerevisiae CEN6 centromere fused to an autonomously replicating sequence
   8052..8156    +  promoter       AmpR promoter: bla
   8157..9017    +  CDS            AmpR: β-lactamase; bla; confers resistance to ampicillin, carbenicillin, and related antibiotics
   9188..213     +  rep_origin     ori (across the origin): high-copy-number ColE1/pMB1/pBR322/pUC origin of replication
