[The description below was written by a language model from this plasmid's Addgene catalogue record and pLannotate feature annotations shown in this document.]
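Description:
pRR1 is a yeast–E. coli shuttle plasmid of about 9.6 kb, built on the p414 centromeric backbone, for galactose-inducible expression of wild-type Streptococcus pyogenes Cas9 in Saccharomyces cerevisiae. In bacteria it replicates from a high-copy ColE1/pUC-type origin and is selected through the β-lactamase (AmpR) gene. In yeast, a CEN6/ARS element provides autonomous replication and centromere-based segregation, which generally keeps such plasmids at low, stable copy number. The TRP1 gene, under its own promoter, allows selection by tryptophan prototrophy in trp1 strains. An f1 origin, a lac promoter/operator region, a lacZα fragment and flanking T3 and T7 promoters are remnants of the pBluescript-derived scaffold, as are short annotated fragments of lacI, bom and rop.

The expression cassette consists of the S. cerevisiae GAL1 promoter, a short remnant of the multiple cloning site, the roughly 4.1 kb Cas9 coding sequence, and the CYC1 transcription terminator. Because GAL1 is regulated by Gal4, Cas9 transcription can be switched on with galactose, giving temporal control over nuclease production rather than constitutive exposure. No nuclear localisation signal or epitope tag is annotated, and the record does not say whether either is present. No guide RNA cassette appears in the feature tables, so a guide would have to be supplied from a separate construct for genome cutting or editing experiments in yeast. The repository-sequenced and depositor-supplied records differ by only three nucleotides in length and show the same features in the same order, with minor differences in the annotated extents of the f1 origin and TRP1 promoter.
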