Addgene plasmid #166096: pRR1
Purpose: Gal inducible expression of Cas9 WT
Depositing lab: Rebecca Burgess. Depositing organization: Stevenson University.
Backbone
  Vector backbone: p414
  Backbone manufacturer: Addgene 43804
  Vector type: Yeast Expression, CRISPR
  Selectable markers: TRP1
Growth in bacteria
  Bacterial resistance: Ampicillin, 100 μg/mL
  Growth temperature: 37°C
  Growth strain: DH5alpha
  Copy number: High Copy
Gene/Insert
  Gene/Insert name: WT spCas9
  Species: Synthetic; S pyogenes Cas9
  Promoter: Gal-inducible
  Cloning method: Restriction Enzyme; 5′ cloning site Unknown (unknown if destroyed)
Terms and licenses: Academic/Nonprofit Terms; Industry Terms: Not Available to Industry
How to cite: pRR1 was a gift from Rebecca Burgess (Addgene plasmid # 166096 ; http://n2t.net/addgene:166096 ; RRID:Addgene_166096)
